>Addgene plasmid #212786 | pHyg-CUbo-9myc | addgene full sequence | sequence record 420578 | Addgene NGS Result
GAACGCGGCCGCCAGCTGAAGCTTCGTACGCTGCAGGTCGACGGGAGCGGAGCAGGTGCTGGTGCTGGTG
CTGGAGCAATTCTGGGAGTGCAGGTGGAAACCATCTCCCCAGGAGACGGGCGCACCTTCCCCAAGCGCGG
CCAGACCTGCGTGGTGCACTACACCGGGATGCTTGAAGATGGAAAGAAATTTGATTCCTCCCGGGACAGA
AACAAGCCCTTTAAGTTTATGCTAGGCAAGCAGGAGGTGATCCGAGGCTGGGAAGAAGGGGTTGCCCAGA
TGAGTGTGGGTCAGAGAGCCAAACTGACTATATCTCCAGATTATGCCTATGGTGCCACTGGGCACCCAGG
CATCATCCCACCACATGCCACTCTCGTCTTCGATGTGGAGCTTCTAAAACTGGAAGGGTCGACCGGTATC
CCTCCAGATCAACAAAGATTGATCTTTGCCGGTAAGCAGCTAGAAGACGGTAGAACGCTGTCTGATTACA
ACATTCAGAAGGAGTCCACCTTACATCTTGTGCTAAGGCTAAGAGGTGTTACTGGATCATCCGGTTCTGC
TGCTAGTGGTGAACAAAAGTTGATTTCTGAAGAAGATTTGAACGGTGAACAAAAGCTAATCTCCGAGGAA
GACTTGAACGGTGAACAAAAATTAATCTCAGAAGAAGACTTGAACGGATCCTCTAGAGGTGAACAAAAGT
TGATTTCTGAAGAAGATTTGAACGGTGAACAAAAGCTAATCTCCGAGGAAGACTTGAACGGTGAACAAAA
ATTAATCTCAGAAGAAGACTTGAACGGATCCTCTAGAGGTGAACAAAAGTTGATTTCTGAAGAAGATTTG
AACGGTGAACAAAAGCTAATCTCCGAGGAAGACTTGAACGGTGAACAAAAATTAATCTCAGAAGAAGACT
TGAACGGATCCACTAGCTAAAAAGTGGAACGATCATTCAAGAGATCCCCGGGTTAATTAAGGCGCGCCAG
ATCTGTTTAGCTTGCCTCGTCCCCGCCGGGTCACCCGGCCAGCGACATGGAGGCCCAGAATACCCTCCTT
GACAGTCTTGACGTGCGCAGCTCAGGGGCATGATGTGACTGTCGCCCGTACATTTAGCCCATACATCCCC
ATGTATAATCATTTGCATCCATACATTTTGATGGCCGCACGGCGCGAAGCAAAAATTACGGCTCCTCGCT
GCGGACCTGCGAGCAGGGAAACGCTCCCCTCACAGACGCGTTGAATTGTCCCCACGCCGCGCCCCTGTAG
AGAAATATAAAAGGTTAGGATTTGCCACTGAGGTTCTTCTTTCATATACTTCCTTTTAAAATCTTGCTAG
GATACAGTTCTCACATCACATCCGAACATAAACAACCATGGGTAAAAAGCCTGAACTCACCGCGACGTCT
GTCGAGAAGTTTCTGATCGAAAAGTTCGACAGCGTCTCCGACCTGATGCAGCTCTCGGAGGGCGAAGAAT
CTCGTGCTTTCAGCTTCGATGTAGGAGGGCGTGGATATGTCCTGCGGGTAAATAGCTGCGCCGATGGTTT
CTACAAAGATCGTTATGTTTATCGGCACTTTGCATCGGCCGCGCTCCCGATTCCGGAAGTGCTTGACATT
GGGGAATTCAGCGAGAGCCTGACCTATTGCATCTCCCGCCGTGCACAGGGTGTCACGTTGCAAGACCTGC
CTGAAACCGAACTGCCCGCTGTTCTGCAGCCGGTCGCGGAGGCCATGGATGCGATCGCTGCGGCCGATCT
TAGCCAGACGAGCGGGTTCGGCCCATTCGGACCGCAAGGAATCGGTCAATACACTACATGGCGTGATTTC
ATATGCGCGATTGCTGATCCCCATGTGTATCACTGGCAAACTGTGATGGACGACACCGTCAGTGCGTCCG
TCGCGCAGGCTCTCGATGAGCTGATGCTTTGGGCCGAGGACTGCCCCGAAGTCCGGCACCTCGTGCACGC
GGATTTCGGCTCCAACAATGTCCTGACGGACAATGGCCGCATAACAGCGGTCATTGACTGGAGCGAGGCG
ATGTTCGGGGATTCCCAATACGAGGTCGCCAACATCTTCTTCTGGAGGCCGTGGTTGGCTTGTATGGAGC
AGCAGACGCGCTACTTCGAGCGGAGGCATCCGGAGCTTGCAGGATCGCCGCGGCTCCGGGCGTATATGCT
CCGCATTGGTCTTGACCAACTCTATCAGAGCTTGGTTGACGGCAATTTCGATGATGCAGCTTGGGCGCAG
GGTCGATGCGACGCAATCGTCCGATCCGGAGCCGGGACTGTCGGGCGTACACAAATCGCCCGCAGAAGCG
CGGCCGTCTGGACCGATGGCTGTGTAGAAGTACTCGCCGATAGTGGAAACCGACGCCCCAGCACTCGTCC
GAGGGCAAAGGAATAATCTCGAGTCATGTAATTAGTTATGTCACGCTTACATTCACGCCCTCCCCCCACA
TCCGCTCTAACCGAAAAGGAAGGAGTTAGACAACCTGAAGTCTAGGTCCCTATTTATTTTTTTATAGTTA
TGTTAGTATTAAGAACGTTATTTATATTTCAAATTTTTCTTTTTTTTCTGTACAGACGCGTGTACGCATG
TAACATTATACTGAAAACCTTGCTTGAGAAGGTTTTGGGACGCTCGAAGGCTTTAACGAGCTCGAATTCA
TCGATGATATCAGATCCACTAGTGGCCTATGCGGCCGCGGATCTGCCGGTCTCCCTATAGTGAGTCGTAT
TAATTTCGATAAGCCAGGTTAACCTGCATTAATGAATCGGCCAACGCGCGGGGAGAGGCGGTTTGCGTAT
TGGGCGCTCTTCCGCTTCCTCGCTCACTGACTCGCTGCGCTCGGTCGTTCGGCTGCGGCGAGCGGTATCA
GCTCACTCAAAGGCGGTAATACGGTTATCCACAGAATCAGGGGATAACGCAGGAAAGAACATGTGAGCAA
AAGGCCAGCAAAAGGCCAGGAACCGTAAAAAGGCCGCGTTGCTGGCGTTTTTCCATAGGCTCCGCCCCCC
TGACGAGCATCACAAAAATCGACGCTCAAGTCAGAGGTGGCGAAACCCGACAGGACTATAAAGATACCAG
GCGTTTCCCCCTGGAAGCTCCCTCGTGCGCTCTCCTGTTCCGACCCTGCCGCTTACCGGATACCTGTCCG
CCTTTCTCCCTTCGGGAAGCGTGGCGCTTTCTCATAGCTCACGCTGTAGGTATCTCAGTTCGGTGTAGGT
CGTTCGCTCCAAGCTGGGCTGTGTGCACGAACCCCCCGTTCAGCCCGACCGCTGCGCCTTATCCGGTAAC
TATCGTCTTGAGTCCAACCCGGTAAGACACGACTTATCGCCACTGGCAGCAGCCACTGGTAACAGGATTA
GCAGAGCGAGGTATGTAGGCGGTGCTACAGAGTTCTTGAAGTGGTGGCCTAACTACGGCTACACTAGAAG
AACAGTATTTGGTATCTGCGCTCTGCTGAAGCCAGTTACCTTCGGAAAAAGAGTTGGTAGCTCTTGATCC
GGCAAACAAACCACCGCTGGTAGCGGTGGTTTTTTTGTTTGCAAGCAGCAGATTACGCGCAGAAAAAAAG
GATCTCAAGAAGATCCTTTGATCTTTTCTACGGGGTCTGACGCTCAGTGGAACGAAAACTCACGTTAAGG
GATTTTGGTCATGAGATTATCAAAAAGGATCTTCACCTAGATCCTTTTAAATTAAAAATGAAGTTTTAAA
TCAATCTAAAGTATATATGAGTAAACTTGGTCTGACAGTTACCAATGCTTAATCAGTGAGGCACCTATCT
CAGCGATCTGTCTATTTCGTTCATCCATAGTTGCCTGACTCCCCGTCGTGTAGATAACTACGATACGGGA
GGGCTTACCATCTGGCCCCAGTGCTGCAATGATACCGCGAGACCCACGCTCACCGGCTCCAGATTTATCA
GCAATAAACCAGCCAGCCGGAAGGGCCGAGCGCAGAAGTGGTCCTGCAACTTTATCCGCCTCCATCCAGT
CTATTAATTGTTGCCGGGAAGCTAGAGTAAGTAGTTCGCCAGTTAATAGTTTGCGCAACGTTGTTGCCAT
TGCTACAGGCATCGTGGTGTCACGCTCGTCGTTTGGTATGGCTTCATTCAGCTCCGGTTCCCAACGATCA
AGGCGAGTTACATGATCCCCCATGTTGTGCAAAAAAGCGGTTAGCTCCTTCGGTCCTCCGATCGTTGTCA
GAAGTAAGTTGGCCGCAGTGTTATCACTCATGGTTATGGCAGCACTGCATAATTCTCTTACTGTCATGCC
ATCCGTAAGATGCTTTTCTGTGACTGGTGAGTACTCAACCAAGTCATTCTGAGAATAGTGTATGCGGCGA
CCGAGTTGCTCTTGCCCGGCGTCAATACGGGATAATACCGCGCCACATAGCAGAACTTTAAAAGTGCTCA
TCATTGGAAAACGTTCTTCGGGGCGAAAACTCTCAAGGATCTTACCGCTGTTGAGATCCAGTTCGATGTA
ACCCACTCGTGCACCCAACTGATCTTCAGCATCTTTTACTTTCACCAGCGTTTCTGGGTGAGCAAAAACA
GGAAGGCAAAATGCCGCAAAAAAGGGAATAAGGGCGACACGGAAATGTTGAATACTCATACTCTTCCTTT
TTCAATATTATTGAAGCATTTATCAGGGTTATTGTCTCATGAGCGGATACATATTTGAATGTATTTAGAA
AAATAAACAAATAGGGGTTCCGCGCACATTTCCCCGAAAAGTGCCACCTGACGTCTAAGAAACCATTATT
ATCATGACATTAACCTATAAAAATAGGCGTATCACGAGGCCCTTTCGTCTCGCGCGTTTCGGTGATGACG
GTGAAAACCTCTGACACATGCAGCTCCCGGAGACGGTCACAGCTTGTCTGTAAGCGGATGCCGGGAGCAG
ACAAGCCCGTCAGGGCGCGTCAGCGGGTGTTGGCGGGTGTCGGGGCTGGCTTAACTATGCGGCATCAGAG
CAGATTGTACTGAGAGTGCACCATATGGACATATTGTCGTTAGAACGCGGCTACAATTAATACATAACCT
TATGTATCATACACATACGATTTAGGTGACACTATA
Features (pLannotate 1.2.2; 13 found; start..end, strand, type, name):
     83..405     +  CDS            FKBP (fragment): human FK506-binding protein FKBP12
    415..538     +  CDS            ubiquitin (fragment): Saccharomyces cerevisiae ubiquitin
    568..918     +  CDS            13xMyc (fragment): 13 tandem Myc epitope tags
   1024..2398    +  gene           hphMX6 (fragment): yeast selectable marker conferring hygromycin resistance
   2450..2639    +  terminator     CYC1 terminator: S. cerevisiae CYC1; transcription terminator for CYC1
   2714..2732    -  promoter       T7 promoter: promoter for bacteriophage T7 RNA polymerase
   2754..2807    -  CDS            lacI (fragment): lac repressor; lacI; The lac repressor binds to the lac operator to inhibit transcription in E. coli. This inhibition can be relieved by adding lactose or isopropyl-β-D-thiogalactopyranoside (IPTG).
   2990..3578    -  rep_origin     ori: high-copy-number ColE1/pMB1/pBR322/pUC origin of replication
   3749..4609    -  CDS            AmpR: β-lactamase; bla; confers resistance to ampicillin, carbenicillin, and related antibiotics
   4610..4714    -  promoter       AmpR promoter: bla
   4809..4844    +  CDS            rop (fragment): Rop protein, which maintains plasmids at low copy number; rop
   4946..4997    +  misc_feature   bom (fragment): basis of mobility region from pBR322
   5060..2       +  promoter       SP6 promoter (across the origin): promoter for bacteriophage SP6 RNA polymerase
