[The description below was written by a language model from this plasmid's Addgene catalogue record and pLannotate feature annotations shown in this document.]
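Description:
pHyg-CUbo-9myc is a 5,076-nt template plasmid from the pYM series, used for PCR-based C-terminal tagging of chromosomal genes in budding yeast. It is catalogued as an empty backbone with no gene insert. Rather than being maintained in yeast, it serves as a PCR template: the tag-plus-marker module is amplified with primers carrying homology to the target locus, and the product integrates by homologous recombination at the 3' end of the chosen open reading frame. No yeast origin of replication or centromere is annotated, which fits that use. In E. coli the plasmid is propagated at high copy from a ColE1/pUC-type origin and selected with ampicillin through the AmpR (β-lactamase) gene and its promoter.

The tagging module begins with the CUbo-9myc coding region. Annotation resolves this into a human FKBP12 segment, a partial S. cerevisiae ubiquitin segment and a run of tandem Myc epitopes; the software matched the epitopes to a fragment of a 13xMyc reference, consistent with the nine copies in the name. The partial ubiquitin match suggests that CUbo is an FKBP12 fusion to a ubiquitin fragment, although the record does not define the term. The associated publication describes the Ubiquiton system, an inducible, linkage-specific polyubiquitylation tool. This points to CUbo being the substrate-borne component of that system, with the Myc repeats allowing immunodetection of the tagged protein.

Downstream lies an hphMX6 cassette, which provides hygromycin resistance for selecting yeast integrants, followed by a CYC1 terminator. The module is flanked by SP6 and T7 promoters. Short lacI, rop and bom fragments are backbone remnants with no evident function.
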