Addgene plasmid #212786: pHyg-CUbo-9myc
Purpose: (Empty Backbone) C-terminal PCR-based tagging with CUbo-9myc in budding yeast with HygR selection
Depositing lab: Helle Ulrich. Depositing organization: Institut fuer Molekulare Biologie (IMB Mainz). Publication: Ubiquiton-An inducible, linkage-specific polyubiquitylation tool. Renz C, Asimaki E, Meister C, Albanese V, Petriukov K, Krapoth NC, Wegmann S, Wollscheid HP, Wong RP, Fulzele A, Chen JX, Leon S, Ulrich HD. Mol Cell. 2024 Jan 18;84(2):386-400.e11. doi: 10.1016/j.molcel.2023.11.016. Epub 2023 Dec 15. PubMed 38103558.
Backbone
  Vector backbone: pYM
  Vector type: PCR-based tagging
  Selectable markers: Hygromycin
Growth in bacteria
  Bacterial resistance: Ampicillin, 100 μg/mL
  Growth temperature: 37°C
  Growth strain: Top10
  Copy number: High Copy
Gene/Insert
  Gene/Insert name: None
Terms and licenses: Academic/Nonprofit Terms; Industry Terms: Not Available to Industry
Depositor comments: pHU5769
How to cite: pHyg-CUbo-9myc was a gift from Helle Ulrich (Addgene plasmid # 212786 ; http://n2t.net/addgene:212786 ; RRID:Addgene_212786)
